>Addgene plasmid #180636 | pCA528 USP8, residues 1-147 | addgene full sequence | sequence record 358620 | Addgene NGS Result
TGGCGAATGGG
[124 nt withheld, positions 12-135]
C
[91 nt withheld, positions 137-227]
A
[49 nt withheld, positions 229-277]
CCTTTGACGTTGGAGTCCACGTTCTTT
[37 nt withheld, positions 305-341]
ACCCTATCTCGGTCTATTCTTTTGATTTATAAGGGATTTTGCCGATTTCGGCCTATTGGTTAAAAAATGA
GCTGATTTAACAAAAATTTAACGCGAATTTTAACAAAATATTAACGCTTACAATTTAGGTGGCACTTTTC
GGGGAAATGTGCGCGGAACCCCTATTTGTTTATTTTTCTAAATACATTCAAATATGTATCCGCTCATGAA
TTAATTCTTAGAAAAACTCATCGAGCATCAAATGAAACTGCAATTTATTCATATCAGGATTATCAATACC
ATATTTTTGAAAAAGCCGTTTCTGTAATGAAGGAGAAAACTCACCGAGGCAGTTCCATAGGATGGCAAGA
TCCTGGTATCGGTCTGCGATTCCGACTCGTCCAACATCAATACAACCTATTAATTTCCCCTCGTCAAAAA
TAAGGTTATCAAGTGAGAAATCACCATGAGTGACGACTGAATCCGGTGAGAATGGCAAAAGTTTATGCAT
TTCTTTCCAGACTTGTTCAACAGGCCAGCCATTACGCTCGTCATCAAAATCACTCGCATCAACCAAACCG
TTATTCATTCGTGATTGCGCCTGAGCGAGACGAAATACGCGATCGCTGTTAAAAGGACAATTACAAACAG
GAATCGAATGCAACCGGCGCAGGAACACTGCCAGCGCATCAACAATATTTTCACCTGAATCAGGATATTC
TTCTAATACCTGGAATGCTGTTTTCCCGGGGATCGCAGTGGTGAGTAACCATGCATCATCAGGAGTACGG
ATAAAATGCTTGATGGTCGGAAGAGGCATAAATTCCGTCAGCCAGTTTAGTCTGACCATCTCATCTGTAA
CATCATTGGCAACGCTACCTTTGCCATGTTTCAGAAACAACTCTGGCGCATCGGGCTTCCCATACAATCG
ATAGATTGTCGCACCTGATTGCCCGACATTATCGCGAGCCCATTTATACCCATATAAATCAGCATCCATG
TTGGAATTTAATCGCGGCCTAGAGCAAGACGTTTCCCGTTGAATATGGCTCATAACACCCCTTGTATTAC
TGTTTATGTAAGCAGACAGTTTTATTGTTCATGACCAAAATCCCTTAACGTGAGTTTTCGTTCCACTGAG
CGTCAGACCCCGTAGAAAAGATCAAAGGATCTTCTTGAGATCCTTTTTTTCTGCGCGTAATCTGCTGCTT
GCAAACAAAAAAACCACCGCTACCAGCGGTGGTTTGTTTGCCGGATCAAGAGCTACCAACTCTTTTTCCG
AAGGTAACTGGCTTCAGCAGAGCGCAGATACCAAATACTGTCCTTCTAGTGTAGCCGTAGTTAGGCCACC
ACTTCAAGAACTCTGTAGCACCGCCTACATACCTCGCTCTGCTAATCCTGTTACCAGTGGCTGCTGCCAG
TGGCGATAAGTCGTGTCTTACCGGGTTGGACTCAAGACGATAGTTACCGGATAAGGCGCAGCGGTCGGGC
TGAACGGGGGGTTCGTGCACACAGCCCAGCTTGGAGCGAACGACCTACACCGAACTGAGATACCTACAGC
GTGAGCTATGAGAAAGCGCCACGCTTCCCGAAGGGAGAAAGGCGGACAGGTATCCGGTAAGCGGCAGGGT
CGGAACAGGAGAGCGCACGAGGGAGCTTCCAGGGGGAAACGCCTGGTATCTTTATAGTCCTGTCGGGTTT
CGCCACCTCTGACTTGAGCGTCGATTTTTGTGATGCTCGTCAGGGGGGCGGAGCCTATGGAAAAACGCCA
GCAACGCGGCCTTTTTACGGTTCCTGGCCTTTTGCTGGCCTTTTGCTCACATGTTCTTTCCTGCGTTATC
CCCTGATTCTGTGGATAACCGTATTACCGCCTTTGAGTGAGCTGATACCGCTCGCCGCAGCCGAACGACC
GAGCGCAGCGAGTCAGTGAGCGAGGAAGCGGAAGAGCGCCTGATGCGGTATTTTCTCCTTACGCATCTGT
GCGGTATTTCACACCGCAATGGTGCACTCTCAGTACAATCTGCTCTGATGCCGCATAGTTAAGCCAGTAT
ACACTCCGCTATCGCTACGTGACTGGGTCATGGCTGCGCCCCGACACCCGCCAACACCCGCTGACGCGCC
CTGACGGGCTTGTCTGCTCCCGGCATCCGCTTACAGACAAGCTGTGACCGTCTCCGGGAGCTGCATGTGT
CAGAGGTTTTCACCGTCATCACCGAAACGCGCGAGGCAGCTGCGGTAAAGCTCATCAGCGTGGTCGTGAA
GCGATTCACAGATGTCTGCCTGTTCATCCGCGTCCAGCTCGTTGAGTTTCTCCAGAAGCGTTAATGTCTG
GCTTCTGATAAAGCGGGCCATGTTAAGGGCGGTTTTTTCCTGTTTGGTCACTGATGCCTCCGTGTAAGGG
GGATTTCTGTTCATGGGGGTAATGATACCGATGAAACGAGAGAGGATGCTCACGATACGGGTTACTGATG
ATGAACATGCCCGGTTACTGGAACGTTGTGAGGGTAAACAACTGGCGGTATGGATGCGGCGGGACCAGAG
AAAAATCACTCAGGGTCAATGCCAGCGCTTCGTTAATACAGATGTAGGTGTTCCACAGGGTAGCCAGCAG
CATCCTGCGATGCAGATCCGGAACATAATGGTGCAGGGCGCTGACTTCCGCGTTTCCAGACTTTACGAAA
CACGGAAACCGAAGACCATTCATGTTGTTGCTCAGGTCGCAGACGTTTTGCAGCAGCAGTCGCTTCACGT
TCGCTCGCGTATCGGTGATTCATTCTGCTAACCAGTAAGGCAACCCCGCCAGCCTAGCCGGGTCCTCAAC
GACAGGAGCACGATCATGCGCACCCGTGGGGCCGCCATGCCGGCGATAATGGCCTGCTTCTCGCCGAAAC
GTTTGGTGGCGGGACCAGTGACGAAGGCTTGAGCGAGGGCGTGCAAGATTCCGAATACCGCAAGCGACAG
GCCGATCATCGTCGCGCTCCAGCGAAAGCGGTCCTCGCCGAAAATGACCCAGAGCGCTGCCGGCACCTGT
CCTACGAGTTGCATGATAAAGAAGACAGTCATAAGTGCGGCGACGATAGTCATGCCCCGCGCCCACCGGA
AGGAGCTGACTGGGTTGAAGGCTCTCAAGGGCATCGGTCGAGATCCCGGTGCCTAATGAGTGAGCTAACT
TACATTAATTGCGTTGCGCTCACTGCCCGCTTTCCAGTCGGGAAACCTGTCGTGCCAGCTGCATTAATGA
ATCGGCCAACGCGCGGGGAGAGGCGGTTTGCGTATTGGGCGCCAGGGTGGTTTTTCTTTTCACCAGTGAG
ACGGGCAACAGCTGATTGCCCTTCACCGCCTGGCCCTGAGAGAGTTGCAGCAAGCGGTCCACGCTGGTTT
GCCCCAGCAGGCGAAAATCCTGTTTGATGGTGGTTAACGGCGGGATATAACATGAGCTGTCTTCGGTATC
GTCGTATCCCACTACCGAGATATCCGCACCAACGCGCAGCCCGGACTCGGTAATGGCGCGCATTGCGCCC
AGCGCCATCTGATCGTTGGCAACCAGCATCGCAGTGGGAACGATGCCCTCATTCAGCATTTGCATGGTTT
GTTGAAAACCGGACATGGCACTCCAGTCGCCTTCCCGTTCCGCTATCGGCTGAATTTGATTGCGAGTGAG
ATATTTATGCCAGCCAGCCAGACGCAGACGCGCCGAGACAGAACTTAATGGGCCCGCTAACAGCGCGATT
TGCTGGTGACCCAATGCGACCAGATGCTCCACGCCCAGTCGCGTACCGTCTTCATGGGAGAAAATAATAC
TGTTGATGGGTGTCTGGTCAGAGACATCAAGAAATAACGCCGGAACATTAGTGCAGGCAGCTTCCACAGC
AATGGCATCCTGGTCATCCAGCGGATAGTTAATGATCAGCCCACTGACGCGTTGCGCGAGAAGATTGTGC
ACCGCCGCTTTACAGGCTTCGACGCCGCTTCGTTCTACCATCGACACCACCACGCTGGCACCCAGTTGAT
CGGCGCGAGATTTAATCGCCGCGACAATTTGCGACGGCGCGTGCAGGGCCAGACTGGAGGTGGCAACGCC
AATCAGCAACGACTGTTTGCCCGCCAGTTGTTGTGCCACGCGGTTGGGAATGTAATTCAGCTCCGCCATC
GCCGCTTCCACTTTTTCCCGCGTTTTCGCAGAAACGTGGCTGGCCTGGTTCACCACGCGGGAAACGGTCT
GATAAGAGACACCGGCATACTCTGCGACATCGTATAACGTTACTGGTTTCACATTCACCACCCTGAATTG
ACTCTCTTCCGGGCGCTATCATGCCATACCGCGAAAGGTTTTGCGCCATTCGATGGTGTCCGGGATCTCG
ACGCTCTCCCTTATGCGACTCCTGCATTAGGAAGCAGCCCAGTAGTAGGTTGAGGCCGTTGAGCACCGCC
GCCGCAAGGAATGGTGCATGCAAGGAGATGGCGCCCAACAGTCCCCCGGCCACGGGGCCTGCCACCATAC
CCACGCCGAAACAAGCGCTCATGAGCCCGAAGTGGCGAGCCCGATCTTCCCCATCGGTGATGTCGGCGAT
ATAGGCGCCAGCAACCGCACCTGTGGCGCCGGTGATGCCGGCCACGATGCGTCCGGCGTAGAGGATCGAG
ATCTCGATCCCGCGAAATTAATACGACTCACTATAGGGGAATTGTGAGCGGATAACAATTCCCCTCTAGA
AATAATTTTGTTTAACTTTAAGAAGGAGATATACATATGGGTCATCACCATCATCACCATGGTTCGGACT
CAGAAGTCAATCAAGAAGCTAAGCCAGAGGTCAAGCCAGAAGTCAAGCCTGAGACTCACATCAATTTAAA
GGTGTCCGATGGATCTTCAGAGATCTTCTTCAAGATCAAAAAGACCACTCCTTTAAGAAGGCTGATGGAA
GCGTTCGCTAAAAGACAGGGTAAGGAAATGGACTCCTTAAGATTCTTGTACGACGGTATTAGAATTCAAG
CTGATCAGACCCCTGAAGATTTGGACATGGAGGATAACGATATTATTGAGGCTCACAGAGAACAGATTGG
TGGTATGCCTGCTGTGGCTTCAGTTCCTAAAGAACTCTACCTCAGTTCTTCACTAAAAGACCTTAATAAG
AAGACAGAAGTTAAACCAGAGAAAATAAGCACTAAGAGTTATGTGCACAGTGCCCTGAAGATCTTTAAGA
CAGCAGAAGAATGCAGATTAGATCGTGATGAGGAAAGGGCCTATGTACTATATATGAAATACGTGACTGT
TTATAATCTTATCAAAAAAAGACCTGATTTCAAGCAACAGCAGGATTATTTCCATTCAATACTTGGACCT
GGAAACATCAAAAAAGCTGTCGAAGAAGCTGAAAGACTCTCTGAAAGCCTTAAATTAAGATATGAAGAAG
CTGAAGTCCGGAAAAAACTTGAGGAAAAAGACAGGCAGGAGGAAGCACAGCGGCTACAACAAAAAAGGCA
GGAAACAGGAAGAGAGGATGGTGGCTGAGGATCCGAATTCGAGCTCCGTCGACAAGCTTGCGGCCGCACT
CGAGCACCACCACCACCACCACTGAGATCCGGCTGCTAACAAAGCCCGAAAGGAAGCTGAGTTGGCTGCT
GCCACCGCTGAGCAATAACTAGCATAACCCCTTGGGGCCTCTAAACGGGTCTTGAGGGGTTTTTTGCTGA
AAGGAGGAACTATATCCGGAT
Features (pLannotate 1.2.2; 20 found; start..end, strand, type, name):
     12..440     +  rep_origin     f1 ori (sequence partly withheld): f1 bacteriophage origin of replication; arrow indicates direction of (+) strand synthesis
    493..550     +  promoter       AmpR promoter (fragment): bla
    559..1374    -  CDS            KanR: aminoglycoside phosphotransferase; aph(3')-Ia; confers resistance to kanamycin in bacteria or G418 (Geneticin®) in eukaryotes
   1496..2084    +  rep_origin     ori: high-copy-number ColE1/pMB1/pBR322/pUC origin of replication
   2270..2409    -  misc_feature   bom: basis of mobility region from pBR322
   2511..2702    -  CDS            rop: Rop protein, which maintains plasmids at low copy number; rop
   2719..3099    +  CDS            YPB1_ECOLX: Protein predicted: Swiss-Prot protein existence level 4. From Escherichia coli.
   3171..3462    -  CDS            TcR (fragment): tetracycline efflux protein; tet; confers resistance to tetracycline
   3477..3498    -  protein_bind   CAP binding site: CAP binding activates transcription in the presence of cAMP. E. coli catabolite activator protein
   3511..4593    -  CDS            lacI: lac repressor; lacI; The lac repressor binds to the lac operator to inhibit transcription in E. coli. This inhibition can be relieved by adding lactose or isopropyl-β-D-thiogalactopyranoside (IPTG).
   4594..4671    -  promoter       lacI promoter: lacI
   4679..4958    -  CDS            TcR (fragment): tetracycline efflux protein; tet; confers resistance to tetracycline
   4980..4998    +  promoter       T7 promoter: promoter for bacteriophage T7 RNA polymerase
   4999..5023    +  protein_bind   lac operator: The lac repressor binds to the lac operator to inhibit transcription in E. coli. This inhibition can be relieved by adding lactose or isopropyl-β-D-thiogalactopyranoside (IPTG). lac repressor encoded by lacI
   5038..5060    +  RBS            RBS: efficient ribosome binding site from bacteriophage T7 gene 10 (Olins and Rangwala, 1989)
   5095..5385    +  CDS            SUMO: cleavable ubiquitin-like protein tag; S. cerevisiae SMT3 (truncated)
   5386..5826    +  CDS            USP8 (fragment): UBP8_HUMAN - Also known as KIAA0055, UBPY. Experimental evidence at protein level: Swiss-Prot protein existence level 1. Hydrolase that can remove conjugated ubiquitin from proteins and therefore plays an important regulatory role at the level of protein turnover by preventing degradation. Converts both 'Lys-48' an 'Lys-63'-linked ubiquitin chains. Catalytic activity is enhanced in the M phase. Involved in cell proliferation. Required to enter into S phase in response to serum stimulation. May regulate T-cell anergy mediated by RNF128 via the formation of a complex containing RNF128 and OTUB1.
   5876..5893    +  CDS            9xHis (fragment): 9xHis affinity tag
   5903..5952    +  CDS            SET1 (fragment): solubility-enhancement tag derived from T7 phage gene 10B
   5960..6007    +  terminator     T7 terminator: transcription terminator for bacteriophage T7 RNA polymerase
