[The description below was written by a language model from this plasmid's Addgene catalogue record and pLannotate feature annotations shown in this document.]
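Description:
pCA528 USP8, residues 1-147 is a 6,032-nt bacterial expression plasmid built on the pCA528 backbone, a pET-style vector for T7-driven protein production in E. coli. It is selected with kanamycin through an aminoglycoside phosphotransferase (KanR) gene. Replication relies on a ColE1/pMB1-type origin accompanied by the bom region and the rop gene, which normally moderates copy number, although the catalogue lists copy number as unknown. An f1 phage origin is also present, along with leftover tetracycline-resistance fragments that are backbone remnants and are not functional markers.

The expression cassette consists of a T7 promoter followed directly by a lac operator, the strong T7 gene 10 ribosome binding site, and an open reading frame ending upstream of a T7 terminator. A plasmid-borne lacI gene supplies lac repressor, so transcription is held off until induced with IPTG in a host that supplies T7 RNA polymerase. The encoded product is an N-terminal HIS-SUMO tag (yeast SMT3) fused directly to human USP8 residues 1-147, the segment containing the MIT domain of this deubiquitinase. The annotation marks the SUMO and USP8 segments but not the N-terminal His tag described in the catalogue, which presumably lies in the short interval between the RBS and SUMO. The His-tag and T7 gene 10B-derived fragments annotated downstream of the insert appear to be vector remnants, and the record does not indicate that they are part of the product. The His tag permits metal-affinity purification, and SUMO typically aids solubility and can be removed by a SUMO-specific protease.

The construct was made to produce recombinant USP8 MIT domain, in the context of a survey of interactions between human ESCRT-III proteins and MIT domains.
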