Addgene plasmid #180636: pCA528 USP8, residues 1-147
Purpose: Bacterial expression for USP8 MIT domain, residues 1-147. Has N-terminal HIS-SUMO tag. Internal ID: WISP20-86.
Depositing lab: Wesley Sundquist. Depositing organization: University of Utah. Publication: Comprehensive analysis of the human ESCRT-III-MIT domain interactome reveals new cofactors for cytokinetic abscission. Wenzel DM, Mackay DR, Skalicky JJ, Paine EL, Miller MS, Ullman KS, Sundquist WI. Elife. 2022 Sep 15;11:e77779. doi: 10.7554/eLife.77779. PubMed 36107470.
Backbone
  Vector backbone: pCA528
  Vector type: Bacterial Expression
Growth in bacteria
  Bacterial resistance: Kanamycin, 50 μg/mL
  Growth temperature: 37°C
  Growth strain: DH5alpha
  Copy number: Unknown
Gene/Insert
  Gene/Insert name: USP8
  Species: H. sapiens (human)
  Mutation: Residues 1-147
  Entrez Gene: USP8 (a.k.a. HumORF8, PITA4, SPG59, UBPY)
  Promoter: T7
  Tag / fusion protein: HIS-SUMO (N terminal on backbone)
  Cloning method: Unknown
  Sequencing primers: 5′ T7 for; 3′ T7 term
Terms and licenses: Academic/Nonprofit Terms; Industry Terms: Not Available to Industry
Depositor comments: Read the preprint on bioRxiv: https://www.biorxiv.org/content/10.1101/2022.02.09.477148v1
How to cite: pCA528 USP8, residues 1-147 was a gift from Wesley Sundquist (Addgene plasmid # 180636 ; http://n2t.net/addgene:180636 ; RRID:Addgene_180636)
